>Addgene plasmid #202818 | pLVX-5'-aptamer-tagged-SVA-lncRNA-AK057321-mcherry | addgene full sequence | sequence record 399636 | Addgene NGS Result
TGGAAGGGCTAATTCACTCCCAAAGAAGACAAGATATCCTTGATCTGTGGATCTACCACACACAAGGCTA
CTTCCCTGATTAGCAGAACTACACACCAGGGCCAGGGGTCAGATATCCACTGACCTTTGGATGGTGCTAC
AAGCTAGTACCAGTTGAGCCAGATAAGGTAGAAGAGGCCAATAAAGGAGAGAACACCAGCTTGTTACACC
CTGTGAGCCTGCATGGGATGGATGACCCGGAGAGAGAAGTGTTAGAGTGGAGGTTTGACAGCCGCCTAGC
ATTTCATCACGTGGCCCGAGAGCTGCATCCGGAGTACTTCAAGAACTGCTGATATCGAGCTTGCTACAAG
GGACTTTCCGCTGGGGACTTTCCAGGGAGGCGTGGCCTGGGCGGGACTGGGGAGTGGCGAGCCCTCAGAT
CCTGCATATAAGCAGCTGCTTTTTGCCTGTACTGGGTCTCTCTGGTTAGACCAGATCTGAGCCTGGGAGC
TCTCTGGCTAACTAGGGAACCCACTGCTTAAGCCTCAATAAAGCTTGCCTTGAGTGCTTCAAGTAGTGTG
TGCCCGTCTGTTGTGTGACTCTGGTAACTAGAGATCCCTCAGACCCTTTTAGTCAGTGTGGAAAATCTCT
AGCAGTGGCGCCCGAACAGGGACTTGAAAGCGAAAGGGAAACCAGAGGAGCTCTCTCGACGCAGGACTCG
GCTTGCTGAAGCGCGCACGGCAAGAGGCGAGGGGCGGCGACTGGTGAGTACGCCAAAAATTTTGACTAGC
GGAGGCTAGAAGGAGAGAGATGGGTGCGAGAGCGTCAGTATTAAGCGGGGGAGAATTAGATCGCGATGGG
AAAAAATTCGGTTAAGGCCAGGGGGAAAGAAAAAATATAAATTAAAACATATAGTATGGGCAAGCAGGGA
GCTAGAACGATTCGCAGTTAATCCTGGCCTGTTAGAAACATCAGAAGGCTGTAGACAAATACTGGGACAG
CTACAACCATCCCTTCAGACAGGATCAGAAGAACTTAGATCATTATATAATACAGTAGCAACCCTCTATT
GTGTGCATCAAAGGATAGAGATAAAAGACACCAAGGAAGCTTTAGACAAGATAGAGGAAGAGCAAAACAA
AAGTAAGACCACCGCACAGCAAGCGGCCGGCCGCTGATCTTCAGACCTGGAGGAGGAGATATGAGGGACA
ATTGGAGAAGTGAATTATATAAATATAAAGTAGTAAAAATTGAACCATTAGGAGTAGCACCCACCAAGGC
AAAGAGAAGAGTGGTGCAGAGAGAAAAAAGAGCAGTGGGAATAGGAGCTTTGTTCCTTGGGTTCTTGGGA
GCAGCAGGAAGCACTATGGGCGCAGCGTCAATGACGCTGACGGTACAGGCCAGACAATTATTGTCTGGTA
TAGTGCAGCAGCAGAACAATTTGCTGAGGGCTATTGAGGCGCAACAGCATCTGTTGCAACTCACAGTCTG
GGGCATCAAGCAGCTCCAGGCAAGAATCCTGGCTGTGGAAAGATACCTAAAGGATCAACAGCTCCTGGGG
ATTTGGGGTTGCTCTGGAAAACTCATTTGCACCACTGCTGTGCCTTGGAATGCTAGTTGGAGTAATAAAT
CTCTGGAACAGATTTGGAATCACACGACCTGGATGGAGTGGGACAGAGAAATTAACAATTACACAAGCTT
AATACACTCCTTAATTGAAGAATCGCAAAACCAGCAAGAAAAGAATGAACAAGAATTATTGGAATTAGAT
AAATGGGCAAGTTTGTGGAATTGGTTTAACATAACAAATTGGCTGTGGTATATAAAATTATTCATAATGA
TAGTAGGAGGCTTGGTAGGTTTAAGAATAGTTTTTGCTGTACTTTCTATAGTGAATAGAGTTAGGCAGGG
ATATTCACCATTATCGTTTCAGACCCACCTCCCAACCCCGAGGGGACCCGACAGGCCCGAAGGAATAGAA
GAAGAAGGTGGAGAGAGAGACAGAGACAGATCCATTCGATTAGTGAACGGATCTCGACGGTATCGCCTTT
AAAAGAAAAGGGGGGATTGGGGGGTACAGTGCAGGGGAAAGAATAGTAGACATAATAGCAACAGACATAC
AAACTAAAGAATTACAAAAACAAATTACAAAAATTCAAAATTTTCGGGTTTATTACAGGGACAGCAGAGA
TCCAGTTTATCGATCTGGGCAGGAAGAGGGCCTATTTCCCATGATTCCTTCATATTTGCATATACGATAC
AAGGCTGTTAGAGAGATAATTAGAATTAATTTGACTGTAAACACAAAGATATTAGTACAAAATACGTGAC
GTAGAAAGTAATAATTTCTTGGGTAGTTTGCAGTTTTAAAATTATGTTTTAAAATGGACTATCATATGCT
TACCGTAACTTGAAAGTATTTCGATTTCTTGGCTTTATATATCTTGTGGAAAGGACGAGGATCCGTCCGA
GTAATTTACGTTTTGATACGGTTGCGGAACCGACCAGAATCATGCAAGTGCGTAAGATAGTCGCGGGCCG
GGGGAAGAGGAAGAAGCAGCCCTGAGGATGGCGGCGGCGGCGGCCAGCACCGGCCGGTGGGCGGGAGCCC
CGGCGGGCCGCGCCTGGTGATCGGCTCCTTACCAGCTCACCTCTCACCGCGCATGTTTGGAGACTATATC
ATCATGTACATAGAAAAATCCAAAGGATTCTGCAAAAAAGCTACTAGAACCACTGACTTCATCAAGATGC
AGTCTCCCTCTGATGCCGAGCGGAGGCTGGACTGTACAGCCACCATCTCGGCTCACTGCAACATCCCTGC
CTGATTCTCCTGCCTCAGCCTGCCGAGTGCCTGGGATTGCAGGCTCGCGCCGCCACGCCTGACTGGTTTT
TGTATTTTTTGGTGGAGAAGGGGTTTCGCCATGTTGGCTGGGCTGGTCTCCAGCTCCTGACCGCAAGTGA
TCTGCCCGCCTCGGCCTCCCGAGGTGCCAGGATTGCAGACGGAGTCTCGCTCACTCAGTGCTCAATGTTG
CCCAGGCTGGAGTGCAGTGGCGTGATCTCAGCTCGCTACAACCTCCACCTCCCAGCCGCCTGCCTTGGCC
TCCCAAAGTGCTGAGATTGCAGCCTCTGCCCGGCCGCCACCCCGTCTGGGAAGTGAGGAGCGTCTCTGCC
TGGCCGCCCATCGTCTGGGATGTGAGGAGCCCCTCTGCCCGGCCGCCCAGTCTGAGATGTGAAGAGCGCC
TCTGCCCGGCCGCGACCCCGTCTGGGAACTGAGGAGTGTCTCTGCCTGGCCACCCATCGTCTGGGATGTG
AGGAGCCCCTCTGCCCGGCCGCCCAGTCTGGGAAATGAGGAGCGCCTCTTCCTGGCCACCATCCCGTCTG
GGAAGTGAGGAGCGTCTCTGCCCGGCCGCCCATCGTCTGAGATGTGGGGAGCGCCTCTGCCCGGCCCCAA
CCCCGTCTGGGAACTGAGGAGTGTCTCTGCCCGACCGCCACCCCGTCTGGGAGGTGAGGAACGTTTCTGC
CCAGCCGCCCGTCTGAGAAGTGAGCCCCTCCGCCTGGCAGCCGCCCCATCTGGGAAGTGAGGAGCCCCTC
CGCCCGGCAGCCGCCCCGTCCGGGAGGTGGGGGGCAGCCCCCACCCGGCCAGCCACCCCGCACGGGAGGG
AGGTGGGGCCAGCCCCTGCCTGGCCAGCCGCCCCATTCAGGAGGTGGGGGGCAGCCCCTGCCCGGCAGCC
ATCCCGTCCGGGAGGTGGGGGGCGCCTCTGCCCGGCTGCCCCATCTGGGAAGTGAGGAGCCCCTCTGCCC
GGCAGCCACCCCGTCTGGGAGGTGTGCCCAACAGCTCATTGAGAACGGGCCATGATGACGATGGCGGTTT
TGTCGAATAGAAAGGGGGGAAATGTGGGGAAAAGAAAGAGAAATCAGATTGTTGCGGCGTCTGTGTAGAA
AGAAGTAGATATAGGAGACTCCATTTTGTTCTGTACTAAGAAAAATTCTTCTGCCTTGGGATGCTGTTAA
TCTATAACCTTACCCCCAACCCCGTGCTCTCTGAAACATGTGCTGTGTCCACTCAGGGTTAAATGGATTA
AGGGCGGTGCAAGATGTGCTTTGTTAAACAGATGCTTGAAGGCAGCATGCTCGTTAAGAGTCATCACCAC
TCCCTAATCTCAAGTACCCAGGGACACAAACACTGCGGAAGGCTGCAGGGTCCTCTGCCTAGGAAAACCA
GAGACCCTTGTTCACATGTTTATCTGCTGACCTTCCCTCCACTATTGTCCTATGACCCTGCCAAATCCCC
CTCTCCAAAAAACACCCAAGAATGATCAAAAAAGAATTCTAGTTATTAATAGTAATCAATTACGGGGTCA
TTAGTTCATAGCCCATATATGGAGTTCCGCGTTACATAACTTACGGTAAATGGCCCGCCTGGCTGACCGC
CCAACGACCCCCGCCCATTGACGTCAATAATGACGTATGTTCCCATAGTAACGCCAATAGGGACTTTCCA
TTGACGTCAATGGGTGGAGTATTTACGGTAAACTGCCCACTTGGCAGTACATCAAGTGTATCATATGCCA
AGTACGCCCCCTATTGACGTCAATGACGGTAAATGGCCCGCCTGGCATTATGCCCAGTACATGACCTTAT
GGGACTTTCCTACTTGGCAGTACATCTACGTATTAGTCATCGCTATTACCATGGTGATGCGGTTTTGGCA
GTACATCAATGGGCGTGGATAGCGGTTTGACTCACGGGGATTTCCAAGTCTCCACCCCATTGACGTCAAT
GGGAGTTTGTTTTGGCACCAAAATCAACGGGACTTTCCAAAATGTCGTAACAACTCCGCCCCATTGACGC
AAATGGGCGGTAGGCGTGTACGGTGGGAGGTCTATATAAGCAGAGCTGGTTTAGTGAACCGTCAGATCCG
CTAGCGCTACCGGTCGCCACCATGGTGAGCAAGGGCGAGGAGGATAACATGGCCATCATCAAGGAGTTCA
TGCGCTTCAAGGTGCACATGGAGGGCTCCGTGAACGGCCACGAGTTCGAGATCGAGGGCGAGGGCGAGGG
CCGCCCCTACGAGGGCACCCAGACCGCCAAGCTGAAGGTGACCAAGGGTGGCCCCCTGCCCTTCGCCTGG
GACATCCTGTCCCCTCAGTTCATGTACGGCTCCAAGGCCTACGTGAAGCACCCCGCCGACATCCCCGACT
ACTTGAAGCTGTCCTTCCCCGAGGGCTTCAAGTGGGAGCGCGTGATGAACTTCGAGGACGGCGGCGTGGT
GACCGTGACCCAGGACTCCTCCCTGCAGGACGGCGAGTTCATCTACAAGGTGAAGCTGCGCGGCACCAAC
TTCCCCTCCGACGGCCCCGTAATGCAGAAGAAGACCATGGGCTGGGAGGCCTCCTCCGAGCGGATGTACC
CCGAGGACGGCGCCCTGAAGGGCGAGATCAAGCAGAGGCTGAAGCTGAAGGACGGCGGCCACTACGACGC
TGAGGTCAAGACCACCTACAAGGCCAAGAAGCCCGTGCAGCTGCCCGGCGCCTACAACGTCAACATCAAG
TTGGACATCACCTCCCACAACGAGGACTACACCATCGTGGAACAGTACGAACGCGCCGAGGGCCGCCACT
CCACCGGCGGCATGGACGAGCTGTACAAGTAGCTCGAGTCTAGAGGGCCCGACGCGTCTGGAACAATCAA
CCTCTGGATTACAAAATTTGTGAAAGATTGACTGGTATTCTTAACTATGTTGCTCCTTTTACGCTATGTG
GATACGCTGCTTTAATGCCTTTGTATCATGCTATTGCTTCCCGTATGGCTTTCATTTTCTCCTCCTTGTA
TAAATCCTGGTTGCTGTCTCTTTATGAGGAGTTGTGGCCCGTTGTCAGGCAACGTGGCGTGGTGTGCACT
GTGTTTGCTGACGCAACCCCCACTGGTTGGGGCATTGCCACCACCTGTCAGCTCCTTTCCGGGACTTTCG
CTTTCCCCCTCCCTATTGCCACGGCGGAACTCATCGCCGCCTGCCTTGCCCGCTGCTGGACAGGGGCTCG
GCTGTTGGGCACTGACAATTCCGTGGTGTTGTCGGGGAAGCTGACGTCCTTTCCATGGCTGCTCGCCTGT
GTTGCCACCTGGATTCTGCGCGGGACGTCCTTCTGCTACGTCCCTTCGGCCCTCAATCCAGCGGACCTTC
CTTCCCGCGGCCTGCTGCCGGCTCTGCGGCCTCTTCCGCGTCTTCGCCTTCGCCCTCAGACGAGTCGGAT
CTCCCTTTGGGCCGCCTCCCCGCCTGGAATTAATTCTGCAGTCGAGACCTAGAAAAACATGGAGCAATCA
CAAGTAGCAATACAGCAGCTACCAATGCTGATTGTGCCTGGCTAGAAGCACAAGAGGAGGAGGAGGTGGG
TTTTCCAGTCACACCTCAGGTACCTTTAAGACCAATGACTTACAAGGCAGCTGTAGATCTTAGCCACTTT
TTAAAAGAAAAGAGGGGACTGGAAGGGCTAATTCACTCCCAACGAAGACAAGATATCCTTGATCTGTGGA
TCTACCACACACAAGGCTACTTCCCTGATTAGCAGAACTACACACCAGGGCCAGGGGTCAGATATCCACT
GACCTTTGGATGGTGCTACAAGCTAGTACCAGTTGAGCCAGATAAGGTAGAAGAGGCCAATAAAGGAGAG
AACACCAGCTTGTTACACCCTGTGAGCCTGCATGGGATGGATGACCCGGAGAGAGAAGTGTTAGAGTGGA
GGTTTGACAGCCGCCTAGCATTTCATCACGTGGCCCGAGAGCTGCATCCGGAGTACTTCAAGAACTGCTG
ATATCGAGCTTGCTACAAGGGACTTTCCGCTGGGGACTTTCCAGGGAGGCGTGGCCTGGGCGGGACTGGG
GAGTGGCGAGCCCTCAGATCCTGCATATAAGCAGCTGCTTTTTGCCTGTACTGGGTCTCTCTGGTTAGAC
CAGATCTGAGCCTGGGAGCTCTCTGGCTAACTAGGGAACCCACTGCTTAAGCCTCAATAAAGCTTGCCTT
GAGTGCTTCAAGTAGTGTGTGCCCGTCTGTTGTGTGACTCTGGTAACTAGAGATCCCTCAGACCCTTTTA
GTCAGTGTGGAAAATCTCTAGCAGTAGTAGTTCATGTCATCTTATTATTCAGTATTTATAACTTGCAAAG
AAATGAATATCAGAGAGTGAGAGGCCTTGACATTGCTAGCGTTTACCGTCGACCTCTAGCTAGAGCTTGG
CGTAATCATGGTCATAGCTGTTTCCTGTGTGAAATTGTTATCCGCTCACAATTCCACACAACATACGAGC
CGGAAGCATAAAGTGTAAAGCCTGGGGTGCCTAATGAGTGAGCTAACTCACATTAATTGCGTTGCGCTCA
CTGCCCGCTTTCCAGTCGGGAAACCTGTCGTGCCAGCTGCATTAATGAATCGGCCAACGCGCGGGGAGAG
GCGGTTTGCGTATTGGGCGCTCTTCCGCTTCCTCGCTCACTGACTCGCTGCGCTCGGTCGTTCGGCTGCG
GCGAGCGGTATCAGCTCACTCAAAGGCGGTAATACGGTTATCCACAGAATCAGGGGATAACGCAGGAAAG
AACATGTGAGCAAAAGGCCAGCAAAAGGCCAGGAACCGTAAAAAGGCCGCGTTGCTGGCGTTTTTCCATA
GGCTCCGCCCCCCTGACGAGCATCACAAAAATCGACGCTCAAGTCAGAGGTGGCGAAACCCGACAGGACT
ATAAAGATACCAGGCGTTTCCCCCTGGAAGCTCCCTCGTGCGCTCTCCTGTTCCGACCCTGCCGCTTACC
GGATACCTGTCCGCCTTTCTCCCTTCGGGAAGCGTGGCGCTTTCTCATAGCTCACGCTGTAGGTATCTCA
GTTCGGTGTAGGTCGTTCGCTCCAAGCTGGGCTGTGTGCACGAACCCCCCGTTCAGCCCGACCGCTGCGC
CTTATCCGGTAACTATCGTCTTGAGTCCAACCCGGTAAGACACGACTTATCGCCACTGGCAGCAGCCACT
GGTAACAGGATTAGCAGAGCGAGGTATGTAGGCGGTGCTACAGAGTTCTTGAAGTGGTGGCCTAACTACG
GCTACACTAGAAGAACAGTATTTGGTATCTGCGCTCTGCTGAAGCCAGTTACCTTCGGAAAAAGAGTTGG
TAGCTCTTGATCCGGCAAACAAACCACCGCTGGTAGCGGTGGTTTTTTTGTTTGCAAGCAGCAGATTACG
CGCAGAAAAAAAGGATCTCAAGAAGATCCTTTGATCTTTTCTACGGGGTCTGACGCTCAGTGGAACGAAA
ACTCACGTTAAGGGATTTTGGTCATGAGATTATCAAAAAGGATCTTCACCTAGATCCTTTTAAATTAAAA
ATGAAGTTTTAAATCAATCTAAAGTATATATGAGTAAACTTGGTCTGACAGTTACCAATGCTTAATCAGT
GAGGCACCTATCTCAGCGATCTGTCTATTTCGTTCATCCATAGTTGCCTGACTCCCCGTCGTGTAGATAA
CTACGATACGGGAGGGCTTACCATCTGGCCCCAGTGCTGCAATGATACCGCGAGACCCACGCTCACCGGC
TCCAGATTTATCAGCAATAAACCAGCCAGCCGGAAGGGCCGAGCGCAGAAGTGGTCCTGCAACTTTATCC
GCCTCCATCCAGTCTATTAATTGTTGCCGGGAAGCTAGAGTAAGTAGTTCGCCAGTTAATAGTTTGCGCA
ACGTTGTTGCCATTGCTACAGGCATCGTGGTGTCACGCTCGTCGTTTGGTATGGCTTCATTCAGCTCCGG
TTCCCAACGATCAAGGCGAGTTACATGATCCCCCATGTTGTGCAAAAAAGCGGTTAGCTCCTTCGGTCCT
CCGATCGTTGTCAGAAGTAAGTTGGCCGCAGTGTTATCACTCATGGTTATGGCAGCACTGCATAATTCTC
TTACTGTCATGCCATCCGTAAGATGCTTTTCTGTGACTGGTGAGTACTCAACCAAGTCATTCTGAGAATA
GTGTATGCGGCGACCGAGTTGCTCTTGCCCGGCGTCAATACGGGATAATACCGCGCCACATAGCAGAACT
TTAAAAGTGCTCATCATTGGAAAACGTTCTTCGGGGCGAAAACTCTCAAGGATCTTACCGCTGTTGAGAT
CCAGTTCGATGTAACCCACTCGTGCACCCAACTGATCTTCAGCATCTTTTACTTTCACCAGCGTTTCTGG
GTGAGCAAAAACAGGAAGGCAAAATGCCGCAAAAAAGGGAATAAGGGCGACACGGAAATGTTGAATACTC
ATACTCTTCCTTTTTCAATATTATTGAAGCATTTATCAGGGTTATTGTCTCATGAGCGGATACATATTTG
AATGTATTTAGAAAAATAAACAAATAGGGGTTCCGCGCACATTTCCCCGAAAAGTGCCACCTGACGTCGA
CGGATCGGGAGATCAACTTGTTTATTGCAGCTTATAATGGTTACAAATAAAGCAATAGCATCACAAATTT
CACAAATAAAGCATTTTTTTCACTGCATTCTAGTTGTGGTTTGTCCAAACTCATCAATGTATCTTATCAT
GTCTGGATCAACTGGATAACTCAAGCTAACCAAAATCATCCCAAACTTCCCACCCCATACCCTATTACCA
CTGCCAATTACCTGTGGTTTCATTTACTCTAAACCTGTGATTCCTCTGAATTATTTTCATTTTAAAGAAA
TTGTATTTGTTAAATATGTACTACAAACTTAGTAGT
Features (pLannotate 1.2.2; 26 found; start..end, strand, type, name):
    377..634     +  LTR            5' LTR (truncated): truncated 5' long terminal repeat (LTR) from HIV-1
    681..806     +  misc_feature   HIV-1 Ψ: packaging signal of human immunodeficiency virus type 1
    790..1128    +  CDS            HIV-1 gag (fragment): gag protein from human immunodeficiency virus 1; gag
   1303..1536    +  misc_feature   RRE: The Rev response element (RRE) of HIV-1 allows for Rev-dependent mRNA export from the nucleus to the cytoplasm.
   1913..2013    +  CDS            Rev (fragment): human immunodeficiency virus 1 (HIV-1) Rev protein; rev; enhances nuclear export of unspliced and incompletely spliced viral mRNAs
   2028..2143    +  misc_feature   cPPT/CTS: central polypurine tract and central termination sequence of HIV-1 (lacking the first T)
   2196..2436    +  promoter       U6 promoter: RNA polymerase III promoter for human U6 snRNA
   2535..2657    +  CDS            ZNRF2 (fragment): ZNRF2_HUMAN - Also known as RNF202. Experimental evidence at protein level: Swiss-Prot protein existence level 1. May play a role in the establishment and maintenance of neuronal transmission and plasticity via its ubiquitin ligase activity. E3 ubiquitin ligases accept ubiquitin from an E2 ubiquitin-conjugating enzyme in the form of a thioester and then directly transfer the ubiquitin to targeted substrates. From Homo sapiens (Human).
   2803..2828    +  polyA_signal   hGH poly(A) signal (fragment): human growth hormone polyadenylation signal
   2869..2958    -  CDS            C8orf44 (fragment): CH044_HUMAN - Experimental evidence at transcript level: Swiss-Prot protein existence level 2. From Homo sapiens (Human).
   3822..3953    +  CDS            ERVK-24 (fragment): NP24_HUMAN - Experimental evidence at protein level: Swiss-Prot protein existence level 1. May possess a function in tumorigenesis. From Homo sapiens (Human).
   4370..4673    +  enhancer       CMV enhancer: human cytomegalovirus immediate early enhancer
   4674..4877    +  promoter       CMV promoter: human cytomegalovirus (CMV) immediate early promoter
   4922..5632    +  CDS            mCherry: monomeric derivative of DsRed fluorescent protein (Shaner et al., 2004) mammalian codon-optimized
   5665..6253    +  misc_feature   WPRE: woodchuck hepatitis virus posttranscriptional regulatory element
   6270..6788    +  CDS            nef (fragment): NEF_HV1BR - Experimental evidence at protein level: Swiss-Prot protein existence level 1. Extracellular Nef protein targets CD4(+) T-lymphocytes for apoptosis by interacting with CXCR4 surface receptors (PubMed:14990729). From Human immunodeficiency virus type 1 group M subtype B (isolate BRU/LAI) (HIV-1).
   6836..7093    +  LTR            5' LTR (truncated): truncated 5' long terminal repeat (LTR) from HIV-1
   7245..7261    -  protein_bind   lac operator: The lac repressor binds to the lac operator to inhibit transcription in E. coli. This inhibition can be relieved by adding lactose or isopropyl-β-D-thiogalactopyranoside (IPTG). lac repressor encoded by lacI
   7269..7299    -  promoter       lac promoter: promoter for the E. coli lac operon
   7314..7335    -  protein_bind   CAP binding site: CAP binding activates transcription in the presence of cAMP. E. coli catabolite activator protein
   7348..7440    -  CDS            lacI (fragment): lac repressor; lacI; The lac repressor binds to the lac operator to inhibit transcription in E. coli. This inhibition can be relieved by adding lactose or isopropyl-β-D-thiogalactopyranoside (IPTG).
   7623..8211    -  rep_origin     ori: high-copy-number ColE1/pMB1/pBR322/pUC origin of replication
   8382..9242    -  CDS            AmpR: β-lactamase; bla; confers resistance to ampicillin, carbenicillin, and related antibiotics
   9243..9347    -  promoter       AmpR promoter: bla
   9395..9529    +  polyA_signal   SV40 poly(A) signal: SV40 polyadenylation signal
   9696..329     +  CDS            nef (fragment) (across the origin): NEF_HV1BR - Experimental evidence at protein level: Swiss-Prot protein existence level 1. Extracellular Nef protein targets CD4(+) T-lymphocytes for apoptosis by interacting with CXCR4 surface receptors (PubMed:14990729). From Human immunodeficiency virus type 1 group M subtype B (isolate BRU/LAI) (HIV-1).
