[The description below was written by a language model from this plasmid's Addgene catalogue record and pLannotate feature annotations shown in this document.]
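Description:
pLVX-5'-aptamer-tagged-SVA-lncRNA-AK057321-mcherry is a 9,696 bp HIV-1-based lentiviral and mammalian expression vector built on the pLVX backbone. It is propagated in E. coli through a high-copy ColE1/pUC-type origin and selected with ampicillin via the β-lactamase gene. The viral portion contains the standard transfer-vector elements. LTR sequences flank the cassette, and the annotation labels both as truncated. Between them lie the Ψ packaging signal with an adjoining gag fragment, the Rev response element for Rev-dependent nuclear export of the genomic RNA, and the cPPT/CTS, which aids nuclear import. A WPRE upstream of the 3' LTR enhances transcript expression. The nef fragments annotated next to each LTR probably reflect U3-overlapping HIV sequence rather than a functional gene.

The payload consists of two independent expression units. A human U6 RNA polymerase III promoter drives the roughly 1.8 kb human SVA-lncRNA AK057321, cloned between BamHI and EcoRI, with a dual RNA aptamer tag added immediately 5' of the lncRNA sequence. Short matches within this region to ZNRF2, C8orf44, ERVK-24 and an hGH poly(A) signal are most likely similarity hits to the retrotransposon-derived lncRNA sequence rather than intended coding or regulatory parts. Downstream, a CMV enhancer/promoter drives mCherry, which marks transfected or transduced cells by red fluorescence.

The construct is intended for lentiviral delivery and expression of the tagged lncRNA in mammalian cells. Aptamer tags of this kind generally allow affinity capture of an RNA with its bound partners, although the record does not spell out that application. The associated work concerns this lncRNA targeting human-specific SVA retrotransposons during neuronal maturation.
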