Addgene plasmid #202818: pLVX-5'-aptamer-tagged-SVA-lncRNA-AK057321-mcherry
Purpose: Lentiviral vector to express 5'-aptamer tagged SVA-lncRNA AK057321 with CMV for mcherry expression
Depositing lab: Matthew Anderson. Depositing organization: Beth Israel Deaconess Medical Center. Publication: Hominoid SVA-lncRNA AK057321 targets human-specific SVA retrotransposons in SCN8A and CDK5RAP2 to initiate neuronal maturation. Nadler MJS, Chang W, Ozkaynak E, Huo Y, Nong Y, Boillot M, Johnson M, Moreno A, Matthew P Anderson. Commun Biol. 2023 Mar 30;6(1):347. doi: 10.1038/s42003-023-04683-8. PubMed 36997626.
Backbone
  Vector backbone: pLVX
  Backbone manufacturer: Clonetech
  Backbone size w/o insert (bp): 7844
  Total vector size (bp): 9696
  Vector type: Mammalian Expression, Lentiviral
Growth in bacteria
  Bacterial resistance: Ampicillin, 100 μg/mL
  Growth temperature: 37°C
  Growth strain: NEB Stable
  Copy number: Unknown
Gene/Insert
  Gene/Insert name: SVA-lncRNA AK057321
  Species: H. sapiens (human)
  Insert size (bp): 1763
  Mutation: addition of a dual aptamer RNA tag 5' to the start of SVA-lncRNA AK057321 sequence
  GenBank ID: AK057321.1
  Promoter: U6
  Cloning method: Restriction Enzyme; 5′ cloning site BamHI (not destroyed); 3′ cloning site EcoRI (not destroyed)
  Sequencing primers: 5′ whole plasmid sequencing; 3′ whole plasmid sequencing
Resource information
  A portion of this plasmid was derived from a plasmid made by: SVA-lncRNA AK057321, Homo sapiens cDNA FLJ32759 fis, clone TESTI2001793
Terms and licenses: Academic/Nonprofit Terms; Industry Terms: Not Available to Industry
Depositor comments: See Walker et al. for description of RNA dual aptamer tags, https://pubmed.ncbi.nlm.nih.gov/21431756
How to cite: pLVX-5'-aptamer-tagged-SVA-lncRNA-AK057321-mcherry was a gift from Matthew Anderson (Addgene plasmid # 202818 ; http://n2t.net/addgene:202818 ; RRID:Addgene_202818)
